Addgene plasmid #239217: pLV[Exp]-Bsd-CMV>hCDK11B D562A
Purpose: Expresses CDK11B with D562A kinase inactivating mutation in mammalian cell lines
Depositing lab: Jason Sheltzer. Depositing organization: Yale University. Publication: On-target toxicity limits the efficacy of CDK11 inhibition against cancers with 1p36 deletions. Julian LA, Crozier L, Lukow D, Mishra S, Swamy A, Hagenson RA, Sennhenn P, Sausville EL, Mendelson B, Chuaqui C, Qiao L, Vasudevan A, Lin K-T, Bhatia S, Bertomeu T, Chatr-aryamontri A, Zhang L, Rees MG, Ronan MM, Roth JA, Nottoli T, Bai S, Lakshmipathi J, Muthusamy V, Van Vranken JG, Gygi SP, Thompson SL, Smith JC, Anderson K, Shah S, Bindra RS, Akerman M, Spector DL, Krainer AR, Sheltzer JM. bioRxiv 2025.08.03.668359; doi: https://doi.org/10.1101/2025.08.03.668359.
Backbone
  Vector backbone: pLV[Exp]-Bsd-CMV
  Vector type: Mammalian Expression, Lentiviral
  Selectable markers: Blasticidin
Growth in bacteria
  Bacterial resistance: Ampicillin, 100 μg/mL
  Growth temperature: 37°C
  Growth strain: NEB Stable
  Copy number: Unknown
Gene/Insert
  Gene/Insert name: cyclin dependent kinase 11B with D562A kinase inactivating mutation (alt name: CDK11B-D562A)
  Species: H. sapiens (human)
  Mutation: changed Aspartic acid 562 to Alanine
  Entrez Gene: CDK11B (a.k.a. CDC2L1, CDK11, CDK11-p110, CDK11-p46, CDK11-p58, CLK-1, PITSLREA, PK58, p58, p58CDC2L1, p58CLK-1)
Terms and licenses: Academic/Nonprofit Terms; Industry Terms: Not Available to Industry
Depositor comments: Please visit https://doi.org/10.1101/2025.08.03.668359 for bioRxiv preprint.
How to cite: pLV[Exp]-Bsd-CMV>hCDK11B D562A was a gift from Jason Sheltzer (Addgene plasmid # 239217 ; http://n2t.net/addgene:239217 ; RRID:Addgene_239217)
