[The description below was written by a language model from this plasmid's Addgene catalogue record and pLannotate feature annotations shown in this document.]
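Description:
pLV[Exp]-Bsd-CMV>hCDK11B D562A is a third-generation-style, self-inactivating HIV-1 lentiviral transfer plasmid of about 10.2 kb for expressing a kinase-inactive form of human cyclin-dependent kinase 11B in mammalian cells. In bacteria it is maintained through a high-copy ColE1/pUC-type origin and selected with ampicillin via the β-lactamase gene. The backbone also carries an f1 origin, an SV40 origin and poly(A) signal, and remnants of a lac/lacZα cloning region flanked by T7 and T3 promoters.

The viral genome is transcribed from an RSV promoter fused to a truncated 5' LTR, which makes genomic RNA production Tat-independent. It contains the Ψ packaging signal with a partial gag sequence, the Rev response element for nuclear export of unspliced RNA, and the cPPT/CTS that aids nuclear import in transduced cells. It ends in a ΔU3 3' LTR, which inactivates the LTR promoter after integration.

Within this frame, the CMV immediate-early enhancer and promoter drive the CDK11B open reading frame, in which aspartic acid 562 is changed to alanine to abolish kinase activity. No epitope tag or reporter is annotated on the insert. The promoter and coding sequence are bracketed by attB4, attB1 and attB2 sites, indicating assembly by Gateway recombination. A WPRE downstream enhances transcript expression. A separate mouse PGK promoter, followed by the bacterial EM7 promoter, drives blasticidin S deaminase, so transduced cells can be selected with blasticidin.

The construct can be used by transfection or packaged into lentivirus for stable expression. It provides a catalytically dead CDK11B, for example as a comparison in studies of whether CDK11 functions depend on its kinase activity, in the context of work on CDK11 inhibition in cancer.
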