Features (pLannotate 1.2.2; 32 found; start..end, strand, type, name):
      3..229     +  promoter       RSV promoter: Rous sarcoma virus enhancer/promoter
    230..410     +  LTR            5' LTR (truncated): truncated 5' long terminal repeat (LTR) from HIV-1
    457..582     +  misc_feature   HIV-1 Ψ: packaging signal of human immunodeficiency virus type 1
    566..929     +  CDS            HIV-1 gag (fragment): gag protein from human immunodeficiency virus 1; gag
   1075..1308    +  misc_feature   RRE: The Rev response element (RRE) of HIV-1 allows for Rev-dependent mRNA export from the nucleus to the cytoplasm.
   1685..1785    +  CDS            Rev (fragment): human immunodeficiency virus 1 (HIV-1) Rev protein; rev; enhances nuclear export of unspliced and incompletely spliced viral mRNAs
   1803..1920    +  misc_feature   cPPT/CTS: central polypurine tract and central termination sequence of HIV-1
   1938..1958    +  protein_bind   attB4: mutant version of attB; core recombination site for the Gateway® BP reaction BP Clonase™
   2019..2322    +  enhancer       CMV enhancer: human cytomegalovirus immediate early enhancer
   2323..2526    +  promoter       CMV promoter: human cytomegalovirus (CMV) immediate early promoter
   2548..2568    +  protein_bind   attB1: mutant version of attB; core recombination site for the Gateway® BP reaction BP Clonase™
   2578..4962    +  CDS            CDK11B: CD11B_HUMAN - Also known as CDC2L1, CDK11, PITSLREA, PK58. Experimental evidence at protein level: Swiss-Prot protein existence level 1. Plays multiple roles in cell cycle progression, cytokinesis and apoptosis. Involved in pre-mRNA splicing in a kinase activity- dependent manner. Isoform 7 may act as a negative regulator of normal cell cycle progression. From Homo sapiens (Human).
   4966..4990    -  protein_bind   attB2: mutant version of attB; recombination site for the Gateway® BP reaction BP Clonase™
   5008..5596    +  misc_feature   WPRE: woodchuck hepatitis virus posttranscriptional regulatory element
   5627..6126    +  promoter       PGK promoter: mouse phosphoglycerate kinase 1 promoter
   6136..6183    +  promoter       EM7 promoter: synthetic bacterial promoter&nbsp
   6202..6600    +  CDS            BSD: blasticidin S deaminase; Aspergillus terreus BSD; confers resistance to blasticidin
   6617..6685    +  CDS            nef (fragment): NEF_HV1Z2 - Experimental evidence at protein level: Swiss-Prot protein existence level 1. Extracellular Nef protein targets CD4(+) T-lymphocytes for apoptosis by interacting with CXCR4 surface receptors. From Human immunodeficiency virus type 1 group M subtype D (isolate Z2/CDC-Z34) (HIV-1).
   6687..6920    +  LTR            3' LTR (ΔU3): self-inactivating 3' long terminal repeat (LTR) from HIV-1
   6992..7113    +  polyA_signal   SV40 poly(A) signal: SV40 polyadenylation signal
   7153..7288    +  rep_origin     SV40 ori: SV40 origin of replication
   7309..7327    -  promoter       T7 promoter: promoter for bacteriophage T7 RNA polymerase
   7335..7490    +  CDS            lacZα (fragment): LacZα fragment of β-galactosidase; lacZ fragment
   7495..7923    +  rep_origin     f1 ori (sequence partly withheld): f1 bacteriophage origin of replication; arrow indicates direction of (+) strand synthesis
   7976..8080    +  promoter       AmpR promoter: bla
   8081..8941    +  CDS            AmpR: β-lactamase; bla; confers resistance to ampicillin, carbenicillin, and related antibiotics
   9112..9700    +  rep_origin     ori: high-copy-number ColE1/pMB1/pBR322/pUC origin of replication
   9883..9975    +  CDS            lacI (fragment): lac repressor; lacI; The lac repressor binds to the lac operator to inhibit transcription in E. coli. This inhibition can be relieved by adding lactose or isopropyl-β-D-thiogalactopyranoside (IPTG).
   9988..10009   +  protein_bind   CAP binding site: CAP binding activates transcription in the presence of cAMP. E. coli catabolite activator protein
  10024..10054   +  promoter       lac promoter: promoter for the E. coli lac operon
  10062..10078   +  protein_bind   lac operator: The lac repressor binds to the lac operator to inhibit transcription in E. coli. This inhibition can be relieved by adding lactose or isopropyl-β-D-thiogalactopyranoside (IPTG). lac repressor encoded by lacI
  10123..10141   +  promoter       T3 promoter: promoter for bacteriophage T3 RNA polymerase
>Addgene plasmid #239217 | pLV[Exp]-Bsd-CMV>hCDK11B D562A | addgene full sequence | sequence record 474408 | Addgene NGS Result
AATGTAGTCTTATGCAATACTCTTGTAGTCTTGCAACATGGTAACGATGAGTTAGCAACATGCCTTACAA
GGAGAGAAAAAGCACCGTGCATGCCGATTGGTGGAAGTAAGGTGGTACGATCGTGCCTTATTAGGAAGGC
AACAGACGGGTCTGACATGGATTGGACGAACCACTGAATTGCCGCATTGCAGAGATATTGTATTTAAGTG
CCTAGCTCGATACATAAACGGGTCTCTCTGGTTAGACCAGATCTGAGCCTGGGAGCTCTCTGGCTAACTA
GGGAACCCACTGCTTAAGCCTCAATAAAGCTTGCCTTGAGTGCTTCAAGTAGTGTGTGCCCGTCTGTTGT
GTGACTCTGGTAACTAGAGATCCCTCAGACCCTTTTAGTCAGTGTGGAAAATCTCTAGCAGTGGCGCCCG
AACAGGGACTTGAAAGCGAAAGGGAAACCAGAGGAGCTCTCTCGACGCAGGACTCGGCTTGCTGAAGCGC
GCACGGCAAGAGGCGAGGGGCGGCGACTGGTGAGTACGCCAAAAATTTTGACTAGCGGAGGCTAGAAGGA
GAGAGATGGGTGCGAGAGCGTCAGTATTAAGCGGGGGAGAATTAGATCGCGATGGGAAAAAATTCGGTTA
AGGCCAGGGGGAAAGAAAAAATATAAATTAAAACATATAGTATGGGCAAGCAGGGAGCTAGAACGATTCG
CAGTTAATCCTGGCCTGTTAGAAACATCAGAAGGCTGTAGACAAATACTGGGACAGCTACAACCATCCCT
TCAGACAGGATCAGAAGAACTTAGATCATTATATAATACAGTAGCAACCCTCTATTGTGTGCATCAAAGG
ATAGAGATAAAAGACACCAAGGAAGCTTTAGACAAGATAGAGGAAGAGCAAAACAAAAGTAAGACCACCG
CACAGCAAGCGGCCGCTGATCTTCAGACCTGGAGGAGGAGATATGAGGGACAATTGGAGAAGTGAATTAT
ATAAATATAAAGTAGTAAAAATTGAACCATTAGGAGTAGCACCCACCAAGGCAAAGAGAAGAGTGGTGCA
GAGAGAAAAAAGAGCAGTGGGAATAGGAGCTTTGTTCCTTGGGTTCTTGGGAGCAGCAGGAAGCACTATG
GGCGCAGCGTCAATGACGCTGACGGTACAGGCCAGACAATTATTGTCTGGTATAGTGCAGCAGCAGAACA
ATTTGCTGAGGGCTATTGAGGCGCAACAGCATCTGTTGCAACTCACAGTCTGGGGCATCAAGCAGCTCCA
GGCAAGAATCCTGGCTGTGGAAAGATACCTAAAGGATCAACAGCTCCTGGGGATTTGGGGTTGCTCTGGA
AAACTCATTTGCACCACTGCTGTGCCTTGGAATGCTAGTTGGAGTAATAAATCTCTGGAACAGATTTGGA
ATCACACGACCTGGATGGAGTGGGACAGAGAAATTAACAATTACACAAGCTTAATACACTCCTTAATTGA
AGAATCGCAAAACCAGCAAGAAAAGAATGAACAAGAATTATTGGAATTAGATAAATGGGCAAGTTTGTGG
AATTGGTTTAACATAACAAATTGGCTGTGGTATATAAAATTATTCATAATGATAGTAGGAGGCTTGGTAG
GTTTAAGAATAGTTTTTGCTGTACTTTCTATAGTGAATAGAGTTAGGCAGGGATATTCACCATTATCGTT
TCAGACCCACCTCCCAACCCCGAGGGGACCCGACAGGCCCGAAGGAATAGAAGAAGAAGGTGGAGAGAGA
GACAGAGACAGATCCATTCGATTAGTGAACGGATCTCGACGGTATCGCTAGCTTTTAAAAGAAAAGGGGG
GATTGGGGGGTACAGTGCAGGGGAAAGAATAGTAGACATAATAGCAACAGACATACAAACTAAAGAATTA
CAAAAACAAATTACAAAAATTCAAAATTTTACTAGTGATTATCGGATCAACTTTGTATAGAAAAGTTGTA
GTTATTAATAGTAATCAATTACGGGGTCATTAGTTCATAGCCCATATATGGAGTTCCGCGTTACATAACT
TACGGTAAATGGCCCGCCTGGCTGACCGCCCAACGACCCCCGCCCATTGACGTCAATAATGACGTATGTT
CCCATAGTAACGCCAATAGGGACTTTCCATTGACGTCAATGGGTGGAGTATTTACGGTAAACTGCCCACT
TGGCAGTACATCAAGTGTATCATATGCCAAGTACGCCCCCTATTGACGTCAATGACGGTAAATGGCCCGC
CTGGCATTATGCCCAGTACATGACCTTATGGGACTTTCCTACTTGGCAGTACATCTACGTATTAGTCATC
GCTATTACCATGGTGATGCGGTTTTGGCAGTACATCAATGGGCGTGGATAGCGGTTTGACTCACGGGGAT
TTCCAAGTCTCCACCCCATTGACGTCAATGGGAGTTTGTTTTGGCACCAAAATCAACGGGACTTTCCAAA
ATGTCGTAACAACTCCGCCCCATTGACGCAAATGGGCGGTAGGCGTGTACGGTGGGAGGTCTATATAAGC
AGAGCTGGTTTAGTGAACCGTCAGATCCAAGTTTGTACAAAAAAGCAGGCTGCCACCATGGGTGATGAAA
AGGACTCTTGGAAAGTGAAAACTTTAGATGAAATTCTTCAGGAAAAGAAACGAAGGAAGGAACAAGAGGA
GAAAGCAGAGATAAAACGCTTAAAAAATTCTGATGACCGGGATTCCAAGCGGGATTCCCTTGAGGAGGGG
GAGCTGAGAGATCACCGCATGGAGATCACAATAAGGAACTCCCCGTATAGAAGAGAAGACTCTATGGAAG
ACAGAGGAGAAGAAGATGATTCTTTGGCCATCAAACCACCCCAGCAAATGTCTCGGAAAGAAAAAGCTCA
TCACAGAAAAGATGAAAAGAGAAAAGAGAAACGTAGGCATCGTAGCCATTCAGCAGAAGGGGGGAAGCAT
GCTAGAGTGAAAGAAAAAGAAAGAGAGCACGAACGTCGGAAACGGCATCGAGAAGAACAGGATAAAGCTC
GCCGGGAATGGGAAAGACAGAAGAGAAGGGAGATGGCAAGGGAGCATTCCAGGAGAGAAAGGGACCGCTT
GGAGCAGTTAGAAAGGAAGCGGGAGCGGGAGCGCAAGATGCGGGAGCAGCAGAAGGAGCAGCGGGAGCAG
AAGGAGCGCGAGCGGCGGGCAGAGGAGCGGCGCAAGGAGCGGGAGGCCCGCAGGGAAGTGTCTGCACATC
ACCGAACGATGAGAGAGGACTACAGCGACAAAGTGAAAGCCAGCCACTGGAGTCGCAGCCCGCCTCGGCC
GCCGCGGGAGCGGTTCGAGTTGGGAGACGGCCGGAAGCCAGGTGAGGCCAGGCCGGCGCCTGCGCAGAAG
CCAGCACAGTTAAAAGAAGAGAAAATGGAAGAAAGGGACCTGCTGTCCGACTTACAGGACATCAGCGACA
GCGAGAGGAAGACCAGCTCGGCCGAGTCCTCGTCAGCGGAATCAGGCTCAGGTTCTGAGGAAGAAGAGGA
GGAGGAGGAAGAGGAGGAGGAGGAAGGGAGCACCAGTGAAGAATCAGAGGAGGAGGAGGAGGAAGAGGAA
GAGGAGGAGGAGGAGACCGGCAGCAACTCTGAGGAGGCATCAGAGCAGTCTGCCGAAGAAGTAAGTGAGG
AAGAAATGAGTGAAGATGAAGAACGAGAAAATGAAAACCACCTCTTGGTTGTTCCAGAGTCACGGTTCGA
CCGAGATTCCGGGGAGAGTGAAGAAGCAGAGGAAGAAGTGGGTGAGGGAACGCCGCAGAGCAGCGCCCTG
ACAGAGGGCGACTATGTGCCCGACTCCCCTGCCCTGTCGCCCATCGAGCTCAAGCAGGAGCTGCCCAAGT
ACCTGCCGGCCCTGCAGGGCTGCCGGAGCGTCGAGGAGTTCCAGTGCCTGAACAGGATCGAGGAGGGCAC
CTATGGAGTGGTCTACAGAGCAAAAGACAAGAAAACAGATGAAATTGTGGCTCTAAAGCGGCTGAAGATG
GAGAAGGAGAAGGAGGGCTTCCCGATCACGTCGCTGAGGGAGATCAACACCATCCTCAAGGCCCAGCATC
CCAACATCGTCACCGTTAGAGAGATTGTGGTGGGCAGCAACATGGACAAGATCTACATCGTGATGAACTA
TGTGGAGCACGACCTCAAGAGCCTGATGGAGACCATGAAACAGCCCTTCCTGCCAGGGGAGGTGAAGACC
CTGATGATCCAGCTGCTGCGTGGGGTGAAACACCTGCACGACAACTGGATCCTGCACCGTGCCCTCAAGA
CGTCCAACCTGCTGCTGAGCCACGCCGGCATCCTCAAGGTGGGTGACTTCGGGCTGGCGCGGGAGTACGG
ATCCCCTCTGAAGGCCTACACCCCGGTCGTGGTGACCCTGTGGTACCGCGCCCCAGAGCTGCTGCTTGGT
GCCAAGGAATACTCCACGGCCGTGGACATGTGGTCAGTGGGTTGCATCTTCGGGGAGCTGCTGACTCAGA
AGCCTCTGTTCCCCGGGAAGTCAGAAATCGATCAGATCAACAAGGTGTTCAAGGATCTGGGGACCCCTAG
TGAGAAAATCTGGCCCGGCTACAGCGAGCTCCCAGCAGTCAAGAAGATGACCTTCAGCGAGCACCCCTAC
AACAACCTCCGCAAGCGCTTCGGGGCTCTGCTCTCAGACCAGGGCTTCGACCTCATGAACAAGTTCCTGA
CCTACTTCCCCGGGAGGAGGATCAGCGCTGAGGACGGCCTCAAGCATGAGTATTTCCGCGAGACCCCCCT
CCCCATCGACCCCTCCATGTTCCCCACGTGGCCCGCCAAGAGCGAGCAGCAGCGTGTGAAGCGGGGCACC
AGCCCGAGGCCCCCTGAGGGAGGCCTGGGCTACAGCCAGCTGGGTGACGACGACCTGAAGGAGACGGGCT
TCCACCTTACCACCACGAACCAGGGGGCCTCTGCCGCGGGCCCCGGCTTCAGCCTCAAGTTCTGAACCCA
GCTTTCTTGTACAAAGTGGTGATAATCGAATTCCGATAATCAACCTCTGGATTACAAAATTTGTGAAAGA
TTGACTGGTATTCTTAACTATGTTGCTCCTTTTACGCTATGTGGATACGCTGCTTTAATGCCTTTGTATC
ATGCTATTGCTTCCCGTATGGCTTTCATTTTCTCCTCCTTGTATAAATCCTGGTTGCTGTCTCTTTATGA
GGAGTTGTGGCCCGTTGTCAGGCAACGTGGCGTGGTGTGCACTGTGTTTGCTGACGCAACCCCCACTGGT
TGGGGCATTGCCACCACCTGTCAGCTCCTTTCCGGGACTTTCGCTTTCCCCCTCCCTATTGCCACGGCGG
AACTCATCGCCGCCTGCCTTGCCCGCTGCTGGACAGGGGCTCGGCTGTTGGGCACTGACAATTCCGTGGT
GTTGTCGGGGAAGCTGACGTCCTTTCCATGGCTGCTCGCCTGTGTTGCCACCTGGATTCTGCGCGGGACG
TCCTTCTGCTACGTCCCTTCGGCCCTCAATCCAGCGGACCTTCCTTCCCGCGGCCTGCTGCCGGCTCTGC
GGCCTCTTCCGCGTCTTCGCCTTCGCCCTCAGACGAGTCGGATCTCCCTTTGGGCCGCCTCCCCGCATCG
GGAATTCCCGCGGTTCGAATTCTACCGGGTAGGGGAGGCGCTTTTCCCAAGGCAGTCTGGAGCATGCGCT
TTAGCAGCCCCGCTGGGCACTTGGCGCTACACAAGTGGCCTCTGGCCTCGCACACATTCCACATCCACCG
GTAGGCGCCAACCGGCTCCGTTCTTTGGTGGCCCCTTCGCGCCACCTTCTACTCCTCCCCTAGTCAGGAA
GTTCCCCCCCGCCCCGCAGCTCGCGTCGTGCAGGACGTGACAAATGGAAGTAGCACGTCTCACTAGTCTC
GTGCAGATGGACAGCACCGCTGAGCAATGGAAGCGGGTAGGCCTTTGGGGCAGCGGCCAATAGCAGCTTT
GCTCCTTCGCTTTCTGGGCTCAGAGGCTGGGAAGGGGTGGGTCCGGGGGCGGGCTCAGGGGCGGGCTCAG
GGGCGGGGCGGGCGCCCGAAGGTCCTCCGGAGGCCCGGCATTCTGCACGCTTCAAAAGCGCACGTCTGCC
GCGCTGTTCTCCTCTTCCTCATCTCCGGGCCTTTCGACCTCACGTGTTGACAATTAATCATCGGCATAGT
ATATCGGCATAGTATAATACGACAAGGTGAGGAACTAAACCATGGCCAAGCCTTTGTCTCAAGAAGAATC
CACCCTCATTGAAAGAGCAACGGCTACAATCAACAGCATCCCCATCTCTGAAGACTACAGCGTCGCCAGC
GCAGCTCTCTCTAGCGACGGCCGCATCTTCACTGGTGTCAATGTATATCATTTTACTGGGGGACCTTGTG
CAGAACTCGTGGTGCTGGGCACTGCTGCTGCTGCGGCAGCTGGCAACCTGACTTGTATCGTCGCGATCGG
AAATGAGAACAGGGGCATCTTGAGCCCCTGCGGACGGTGCCGACAGGTGCTTCTCGATCTGCATCCTGGG
ATCAAAGCCATAGTGAAGGACAGTGATGGACAGCCGACGGCAGTTGGGATTCGTGAATTGCTGCCCTCTG
GTTATGTGTGGGAGGGCTAAGCACAATTCGAGCTCGGTACCTTTAAGACCAATGACTTACAAGGCAGCTG
TAGATCTTAGCCACTTTTTAAAAGAAAAGGGGGGACTGGAAGGGCTAATTCACTCCCAACGAAGACAAGA
TCTGCTTTTTGCTTGTACTGGGTCTCTCTGGTTAGACCAGATCTGAGCCTGGGAGCTCTCTGGCTAACTA
GGGAACCCACTGCTTAAGCCTCAATAAAGCTTGCCTTGAGTGCTTCAAGTAGTGTGTGCCCGTCTGTTGT
GTGACTCTGGTAACTAGAGATCCCTCAGACCCTTTTAGTCAGTGTGGAAAATCTCTAGCAGTAGTAGTTC
ATGTCATCTTATTATTCAGTATTTATAACTTGCAAAGAAATGAATATCAGAGAGTGAGAGGAACTTGTTT
ATTGCAGCTTATAATGGTTACAAATAAAGCAATAGCATCACAAATTTCACAAATAAAGCATTTTTTTCAC
TGCATTCTAGTTGTGGTTTGTCCAAACTCATCAATGTATCTTATCATGTCTGGCTCTAGCTATCCCGCCC
CTAACTCCGCCCATCCCGCCCCTAACTCCGCCCAGTTCCGCCCATTCTCCGCCCCATGGCTGACTAATTT
TTTTTATTTATGCAGAGGCCGAGGCCGCCTCGGCCTCTGAGCTATTCCAGAAGTAGTGAGGAGGCTTTTT
TGGAGGCCTAGGGACGTACCCAATTCGCCCTATAGTGAGTCGTATTACGCGCGCTCACTGGCCGTCGTTT
TACAACGTCGTGACTGGGAAAACCCTGGCGTTACCCAACTTAATCGCCTTGCAGCACATCCCCCTTTCGC
CAGCTGGCGTAATAGCGAAGAGGCCCGCACCGATCGCCCTTCCCAACAGTTGCGCAGCCTGAATGGCGAA
TGGG
[124 nt withheld, positions 7495-7618]
C
[91 nt withheld, positions 7620-7710]
A
[49 nt withheld, positions 7712-7760]
CCTTTGACGTTGGAGTCCACGTTCTTT
[37 nt withheld, positions 7788-7824]
ACCCTATCTCGGTCTATTCTTTTGATTTATAAGGGATTTTGCCGATTTCGGCCTATTGGTTAAAAAATGA
GCTGATTTAACAAAAATTTAACGCGAATTTTAACAAAATATTAACGCTTACAATTTAGGTGGCACTTTTC
GGGGAAATGTGCGCGGAACCCCTATTTGTTTATTTTTCTAAATACATTCAAATATGTATCCGCTCATGAG
ACAATAACCCTGATAAATGCTTCAATAATATTGAAAAAGGAAGAGTATGAGTATTCAACATTTCCGTGTC
GCCCTTATTCCCTTTTTTGCGGCATTTTGCCTTCCTGTTTTTGCTCACCCAGAAACGCTGGTGAAAGTAA
AAGATGCTGAAGATCAGTTGGGTGCACGAGTGGGTTACATCGAACTGGATCTCAACAGCGGTAAGATCCT
TGAGAGTTTTCGCCCCGAAGAACGTTTTCCAATGATGAGCACTTTTAAAGTTCTGCTATGTGGCGCGGTA
TTATCCCGTATTGACGCCGGGCAAGAGCAACTCGGTCGCCGCATACACTATTCTCAGAATGACTTGGTTG
AGTACTCACCAGTCACAGAAAAGCATCTTACGGATGGCATGACAGTAAGAGAATTATGCAGTGCTGCCAT
AACCATGAGTGATAACACTGCGGCCAACTTACTTCTGACAACGATCGGAGGACCGAAGGAGCTAACCGCT
TTTTTGCACAACATGGGGGATCATGTAACTCGCCTTGATCGTTGGGAACCGGAGCTGAATGAAGCCATAC
CAAACGACGAGCGTGACACCACGATGCCTGTAGCAATGGCAACAACGTTGCGCAAACTATTAACTGGCGA
ACTACTTACTCTAGCTTCCCGGCAACAATTAATAGACTGGATGGAGGCGGATAAAGTTGCAGGACCACTT
CTGCGCTCGGCCCTTCCGGCTGGCTGGTTTATTGCTGATAAATCTGGAGCCGGTGAGCGTGGGTCTCGCG
GTATCATTGCAGCACTGGGGCCAGATGGTAAGCCCTCCCGTATCGTAGTTATCTACACGACGGGGAGTCA
GGCAACTATGGATGAACGAAATAGACAGATCGCTGAGATAGGTGCCTCACTGATTAAGCATTGGTAACTG
TCAGACCAAGTTTACTCATATATACTTTAGATTGATTTAAAACTTCATTTTTAATTTAAAAGGATCTAGG
TGAAGATCCTTTTTGATAATCTCATGACCAAAATCCCTTAACGTGAGTTTTCGTTCCACTGAGCGTCAGA
CCCCGTAGAAAAGATCAAAGGATCTTCTTGAGATCCTTTTTTTCTGCGCGTAATCTGCTGCTTGCAAACA
AAAAAACCACCGCTACCAGCGGTGGTTTGTTTGCCGGATCAAGAGCTACCAACTCTTTTTCCGAAGGTAA
CTGGCTTCAGCAGAGCGCAGATACCAAATACTGTTCTTCTAGTGTAGCCGTAGTTAGGCCACCACTTCAA
GAACTCTGTAGCACCGCCTACATACCTCGCTCTGCTAATCCTGTTACCAGTGGCTGCTGCCAGTGGCGAT
AAGTCGTGTCTTACCGGGTTGGACTCAAGACGATAGTTACCGGATAAGGCGCAGCGGTCGGGCTGAACGG
GGGGTTCGTGCACACAGCCCAGCTTGGAGCGAACGACCTACACCGAACTGAGATACCTACAGCGTGAGCT
ATGAGAAAGCGCCACGCTTCCCGAAGAGAGAAAGGCGGACAGGTATCCGGTAAGCGGCAGGGTCGGAACA
GGAGAGCGCACGAGGGAGCTTCCAGGGGGAAACGCCTGGTATCTTTATAGTCCTGTCGGGTTTCGCCACC
TCTGACTTGAGCGTCGATTTTTGTGATGCTCGTCAGGGGGGCGGAGCCTATGGAAAAACGCCAGCAACGC
GGCCTTTTTACGGTTCCTGGCCTTTTGCTGGCCTTTTGCTCACATGTTCTTTCCTGCGTTATCCCCTGAT
TCTGTGGATAACCGTATTACCGCCTTTGAGTGAGCTGATACCGCTCGCCGCAGCCGAACGACCGAGCGCA
GCGAGTCAGTGAGCGAGGAAGCGGAAGAGCGCCCAATACGCAAACCGCCTCTCCCCGCGCGTTGGCCGAT
TCATTAATGCAGCTGGCACGACAGGTTTCCCGACTGGAAAGCGGGCAGTGAGCGCAACGCAATTAATGTG
AGTTAGCTCACTCATTAGGCACCCCAGGCTTTACACTTTATGCTTCCGGCTCGTATGTTGTGTGGAATTG
TGAGCGGATAACAATTTCACACAGGAAACAGCTATGACCATGATTACGCCAAGCGCGCAATTAACCCTCA
CTAAAGGGAACAAAAGCTGGAGCTGCAAGCTT
